Addgene plasmid #97399: PEP113E
Purpose: binary construct of peroxisome-targeted mCherry with sfGFP11 tag for plant expression
Depositing lab: Savithramma Dinesh-Kumar. Depositing organization: University of California, Davis. Publication: Spatiotemporal Monitoring of Pseudomonas syringae Effectors via Type III Secretion Using Split Fluorescent Protein Fragments. Park E, Lee HY, Woo J, Choi D, Dinesh-Kumar SP. Plant Cell. 2017 Jul;29(7):1571-1584. doi: 10.1105/tpc.17.00047. Epub 2017 Jun 14. PubMed 28619883.
Backbone
  Vector backbone: pCAMBIA1380
  Vector type: Plant Expression
  Selectable markers: Hygromycin
Growth in bacteria
  Bacterial resistance: Kanamycin, 50 μg/mL
  Growth temperature: 37°C
  Growth strain: DH5alpha
  Copy number: High Copy
Gene/Insert
  Gene/Insert name: mCherry-sfGFP11
  Species: Synthetic
  Tag / fusion protein: Peroxisome target
Terms and licenses: Academic/Nonprofit Terms; Industry Terms: Not Available to Industry
How to cite: PEP113E was a gift from Savithramma Dinesh-Kumar (Addgene plasmid # 97399 ; http://n2t.net/addgene:97399 ; RRID:Addgene_97399)
