[The description below was written by a language model from this plasmid's Addgene catalogue record and pLannotate feature annotations shown in this document.]
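Description:
PEP113E is a plant binary vector built on the pCAMBIA1380 backbone, intended for Agrobacterium-mediated delivery of a T-DNA into plant cells. Outside the T-DNA borders it carries the usual pCAMBIA maintenance functions. A high-copy ColE1/pBR322-type origin with the bom mobilisation region supports propagation in E. coli. The pVS1 origin, together with the RepA replication and StaA stability proteins, supports stable replication in Agrobacterium. A kanamycin resistance gene provides bacterial selection. Within the nopaline-type left and right border repeats, a hygromycin phosphotransferase gene driven by an enhanced (duplicated-enhancer) CaMV 35S promoter and ended by the CaMV polyadenylation signal allows selection of transformed plant tissue.

The payload is a synthetic fusion of the red fluorescent protein mCherry to sfGFP11, the short eleventh beta-strand of superfolder GFP, with a peroxisome-targeting signal. The feature table annotates the mCherry coding sequence followed by a Myc epitope tag, a fragment of a polyhistidine tag and the NOS terminator next to the right border. The sfGFP11 segment and the targeting signal are too short to have been annotated, so their exact positions are not given. About 1.4 kb upstream of mCherry is unannotated, and neither the record nor the table states which promoter drives the fusion.

According to the associated study, the construct belongs to a split fluorescent protein system for monitoring Pseudomonas syringae type III effectors in plants. In such systems, green fluorescence is reconstituted only when the GFP11 strand meets the complementary GFP1-10 fragment. Here mCherry marks the peroxisomes in red independently of complementation, so the construct plausibly serves as an organelle-localised sfGFP11 marker or control for compartment-specific complementation.
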