Features (pLannotate 1.2.2; 18 found; start..end, strand, type, name):
      5..23      +  CDS            9xHis (fragment): 9xHis affinity tag
     58..310     +  terminator     NOS terminator: nopaline synthase terminator and poly(A) signal
    332..356     +  misc_feature   RB T-DNA repeat: right border repeat from nopaline C58 T-DNA
    696..1097    +  CDS            Y4CG_SINFN (fragment): Protein inferred from homology: Swiss-Prot protein existence level 3. From Sinorhizobium fredii (strain NBRC 101917 / NGR234).
   1657..2286    +  CDS            pVS1 StaA: stability protein from the Pseudomonas plasmid pVS1 (Heeb et al., 2000)
   2715..3788    +  CDS            pVS1 RepA: replication protein from the Pseudomonas plasmid pVS1 (Heeb et al., 2000)
   3854..4048    +  rep_origin     pVS1 oriV: origin of replication for the Pseudomonas plasmid pVS1 (Heeb et al., 2000)
   4251..4290    +  CDS            rop (fragment): Rop protein, which maintains plasmids at low copy number; rop
   4392..4532    +  misc_feature   bom: basis of mobility region from pBR322
   4718..5306    -  rep_origin     ori: high-copy-number ColE1/pMB1/pBR322/pUC origin of replication
   5393..6187    -  CDS            KanR: aminoglycoside phosphotransferase; aphA-3; confers resistance to kanamycin
   6612..6636    +  misc_feature   LB T-DNA repeat: left border repeat from nopaline C58 T-DNA
   6714..6888    -  polyA_signal   CaMV poly(A) signal: cauliflower mosaic virus polyadenylation signal
   6929..7954    -  CDS            HygR: hygromycin B phosphotransferase confers resistance to hygromycin
   8021..8697    -  promoter       CaMV 35S promoter (enhanced): cauliflower mosaic virus 35S promoter with a duplicated enhancer region
  10133..10837   +  CDS            mCherry: mCherry is a basic (constitutively fluorescent) red fluorescent protein published in 2004, derived from Discosoma sp.. It is reported to be a very rapidly-maturing monomer with low acid sensitivity.
  10847..10876   +  CDS            Myc: Myc (human c-Myc proto-oncogene) epitope tag
  10876..10913   -  misc_feature   MCS (fragment): pBluescript multiple cloning site
>Addgene plasmid #97399 | PEP113E | addgene full sequence | sequence record 192997 | Addgene NGS Result
CTAGCCACCACCACCACCACCACGTGTGAATTACAGGTGACCAGCTCGAATTTCCCCGATCGTTCAAACA
TTTGGCAATAAAGTTTCTTAAGATTGAATCCTGTTGCCGGTCTTGCGATGATTATCATATAATTTCTGTT
GAATTACGTTAAGCATGTAATAATTAACATGTAATGCATGACGTTATTTATGAGATGGGTTTTTATGATT
AGAGTCCCGCAATTATACATTTAATACGCGATAGAAAACAAAATATAGCGCGCAAACTAGGATAAATTAT
CGCGCGCGGTGTCATCTATGTTACTAGATCGGGAATTAAACTATCAGTGTTTGACAGGATATATTGGCGG
GTAAACCTAAGAGAAAAGAGCGTTTATTAGAATAATCGGATATTTAAAAGGGCGTGAAAAGGTTTATCCG
TTCGTCCATTTGTATGTGCATGCCAACCACAGGGTTCCCCTCGGGATCAAAGTACTTTGATCCAACCCCT
CCGCTGCTATAGTGCAGTCGGCTTCTGACGTTCAGTGCAGCCGTCTTCTGAAAACGACATGTCGCACAAG
TCCTAAGTTACGCGACAGGCTGCCGCCCTGCCCTTTTCCTGGCGTTTTCTTGTCGCGTGTTTTAGTCGCA
TAAAGTAGAATACTTGCGACTAGAACCGGAGACATTACGCCATGAACAAGAGCGCCGCCGCTGGCCTGCT
GGGCTATGCCCGCGTCAGCACCGACGACCAGGACTTGACCAACCAACGGGCCGAACTGCACGCGGCCGGC
TGCACCAAGCTGTTTTCCGAGAAGATCACCGGCACCAGGCGCGACCGCCCGGAGCTGGCCAGGATGCTTG
ACCACCTACGCCCTGGCGACGTTGTGACAGTGACCAGGCTAGACCGCCTGGCCCGCAGCACCCGCGACCT
ACTGGACATTGCCGAGCGCATCCAGGAGGCCGGCGCGGGCCTGCGTAGCCTGGCAGAGCCGTGGGCCGAC
ACCACCACGCCGGCCGGCCGCATGGTGTTGACCGTGTTCGCCGGCATTGCCGAGTTCGAGCGTTCCCTAA
TCATCGACCGCACCCGGAGCGGGCGCGAGGCCGCCAAGGCCCGAGGCGTGAAGTTTGGCCCCCGCCCTAC
CCTCACCCCGGCACAGATCGCGCACGCCCGCGAGCTGATCGACCAGGAAGGCCGCACCGTGAAAGAGGCG
GCTGCACTGCTTGGCGTGCATCGCTCGACCCTGTACCGCGCACTTGAGCGCAGCGAGGAAGTGACGCCCA
CCGAGGCCAGGCGGCGCGGTGCCTTCCGTGAGGACGCATTGACCGAGGCCGACGCCCTGGCGGCCGCCGA
GAATGAACGCCAAGAGGAACAAGCATGAAACCGCACCAGGACGGCCAGGACGAACCGTTTTTCATTACCG
AAGAGATCGAGGCGGAGATGATCGCGGCCGGGTACGTGTTCGAGCCGCCCGCGCACGTCTCAACCGTGCG
GCTGCATGAAATCCTGGCCGGTTTGTCTGATGCCAAGCTGGCGGCCTGGCCGGCCAGCTTGGCCGCTGAA
GAAACCGAGCGCCGCCGTCTAAAAAGGTGATGTGTATTTGAGTAAAACAGCTTGCGTCATGCGGTCGCTG
CGTATATGATGCGATGAGTAAATAAACAAATACGCAAGGGGAACGCATGAAGGTTATCGCTGTACTTAAC
CAGAAAGGCGGGTCAGGCAAGACGACCATCGCAACCCATCTAGCCCGCGCCCTGCAACTCGCCGGGGCCG
ATGTTCTGTTAGTCGATTCCGATCCCCAGGGCAGTGCCCGCGATTGGGCGGCCGTGCGGGAAGATCAACC
GCTAACCGTTGTCGGCATCGACCGCCCGACGATTGACCGCGACGTGAAGGCCATCGGCCGGCGCGACTTC
GTAGTGATCGACGGAGCGCCCCAGGCGGCGGACTTGGCTGTGTCCGCGATCAAGGCAGCCGACTTCGTGC
TGATTCCGGTGCAGCCAAGCCCTTACGACATATGGGCCACCGCCGACCTGGTGGAGCTGGTTAAGCAGCG
CATTGAGGTCACGGATGGAAGGCTACAAGCGGCCTTTGTCGTGTCGCGGGCGATCAAAGGCACGCGCATC
GGCGGTGAGGTTGCCGAGGCGCTGGCCGGGTACGAGCTGCCCATTCTTGAGTCCCGTATCACGCAGCGCG
TGAGCTACCCAGGCACTGCCGCCGCCGGCACAACCGTTCTTGAATCAGAACCCGAGGGCGACGCTGCCCG
CGAGGTCCAGGCGCTGGCCGCTGAAATTAAATCAAAACTCATTTGAGTTAATGAGGTAAAGAGAAAATGA
GCAAAAGCACAAACACGCTAAGTGCCGGCCGTCCGAGCGCACGCAGCAGCAAGGCTGCAACGTTGGCCAG
CCTGGCAGACACGCCAGCCATGAAGCGGGTCAACTTTCAGTTGCCGGCGGAGGATCACACCAAGCTGAAG
ATGTACGCGGTACGCCAAGGCAAGACCATTACCGAGCTGCTATCTGAATACATCGCGCAGCTACCAGAGT
AAATGAGCAAATGAATAAATGAGTAGATGAATTTTAGCGGCTAAAGGAGGCGGCATGGAAAATCAAGAAC
AACCAGGCACCGACGCCGTGGAATGCCCCATGTGTGGAGGAACGGGCGGTTGGCCAGGCGTAAGCGGCTG
GGTTGCCTGCCGGCCCTGCAATGGCACTGGAACCCCCAAGCCCGAGGAATCGGCGTGAGCGGTCGCAAAC
CATCCGGCCCGGTACAAATCGGCGCGGCGCTGGGTGATGACCTGGTGGAGAAGTTGAAGGCCGCGCAGGC
CGCCCAGCGGCAACGCATCGAGGCAGAAGCACGCCCCGGTGAATCGTGGCAAGCGGCCGCTGATCGAATC
CGCAAAGAATCCCGGCAACCGCCGGCAGCCGGTGCGCCGTCGATTAGGAAGCCGCCCAAGGGCGACGAGC
AACCAGATTTTTTCGTTCCGATGCTCTATGACGTGGGCACCCGCGATAGTCGCAGCATCATGGACGTGGC
CGTTTTCCGTCTGTCGAAGCGTGACCGACGAGCTGGCGAGGTGATCCGCTACGAGCTTCCAGACGGGCAC
GTAGAGGTTTCCGCAGGGCCGGCCGGCATGGCCAGTGTGTGGGATTACGACCTGGTACTGATGGCGGTTT
CCCATCTAACCGAATCCATGAACCGATACCGGGAAGGGAAGGGAGACAAGCCCGGCCGCGTGTTCCGTCC
ACACGTTGCGGACGTACTCAAGTTCTGCCGGCGAGCCGATGGCGGAAAGCAGAAAGACGACCTGGTAGAA
ACCTGCATTCGGTTAAACACCACGCACGTTGCCATGCAGCGTACGAAGAAGGCCAAGAACGGCCGCCTGG
TGACGGTATCCGAGGGTGAAGCCTTGATTAGCCGCTACAAGATCGTAAAGAGCGAAACCGGGCGGCCGGA
GTACATCGAGATCGAGCTAGCTGATTGGATGTACCGCGAGATCACAGAAGGCAAGAACCCGGACGTGCTG
ACGGTTCACCCCGATTACTTTTTGATCGATCCCGGCATCGGCCGTTTTCTCTACCGCCTGGCACGCCGCG
CCGCAGGCAAGGCAGAAGCCAGATGGTTGTTCAAGACGATCTACGAACGCAGTGGCAGCGCCGGAGAGTT
CAAGAAGTTCTGTTTCACCGTGCGCAAGCTGATCGGGTCAAATGACCTGCCGGAGTACGATTTGAAGGAG
GAGGCGGGGCAGGCTGGCCCGATCCTAGTCATGCGCTACCGCAACCTGATCGAGGGCGAAGCATCCGCCG
GTTCCTAATGTACGGAGCAGATGCTAGGGCAAATTGCCCTAGCAGGGGAAAAAGGTCGAAAAGGTCTCTT
TCCTGTGGATAGCACGTACATTGGGAACCCAAAGCCGTACATTGGGAACCGGAACCCGTACATTGGGAAC
CCAAAGCCGTACATTGGGAACCGGTCACACATGTAAGTGACTGATATAAAAGAGAAAAAAGGCGATTTTT
CCGCCTAAAACTCTTTAAAACTTATTAAAACTCTTAAAACCCGCCTGGCCTGTGCATAACTGTCTGGCCA
GCGCACAGCCGAAGAGCTGCAAAAAGCGCCTACCCTTCGGTCGCTGCGCTCCCTACGCCCCGCCGCTTCG
CGTCGGCCTATCGCGGCCGCTGGCCGCTCAAAAATGGCTGGCCTACGGCCAGGCAATCTACCAGGGCGCG
GACAAGCCGCGCCGTCGCCACTCGACCGCCGGCGCCCACATCAAGGCACCCTGCCTCGCGCGTTTCGGTG
ATGACGGTGAAAACCTCTGACACATGCAGCTCCCGGAGACGGTCACAGCTTGTCTGTAAGCGGATGCCGG
GAGCAGACAAGCCCGTCAGGGCGCGTCAGCGGGTGTTGGCGGGTGTCGGGGCGCAGCCATGACCCAGTCA
CGTAGCGATAGCGGAGTGTATACTGGCTTAACTATGCGGCATCAGAGCAGATTGTACTGAGAGTGCACCA
TATGCGGTGTGAAATACCGCACAGATGCGTAAGGAGAAAATACCGCATCAGGCGCTCTTCCGCTTCCTCG
CTCACTGACTCGCTGCGCTCGGTCGTTCGGCTGCGGCGAGCGGTATCAGCTCACTCAAAGGCGGTAATAC
GGTTATCCACAGAATCAGGGGATAACGCAGGAAAGAACATGTGAGCAAAAGGCCAGCAAAAGGCCAGGAA
CCGTAAAAAGGCCGCGTTGCTGGCGTTTTTCCATAGGCTCCGCCCCCCTGACGAGCATCACAAAAATCGA
CGCTCAAGTCAGAGGTGGCGAAACCCGACAGGACTATAAAGATACCAGGCGTTTCCCCCTGGAAGCTCCC
TCGTGCGCTCTCCTGTTCCGACCCTGCCGCTTACCGGATACCTGTCCGCCTTTCTCCCTTCGGGAAGCGT
GGCGCTTTCTCATAGCTCACGCTGTAGGTATCTCAGTTCGGTGTAGGTCGTTCGCTCCAAGCTGGGCTGT
GTGCACGAACCCCCCGTTCAGCCCGACCGCTGCGCCTTATCCGGTAACTATCGTCTTGAGTCCAACCCGG
TAAGACACGACTTATCGCCACTGGCAGCAGCCACTGGTAACAGGATTAGCAGAGCGAGGTATGTAGGCGG
TGCTACAGAGTTCTTGAAGTGGTGGCCTAACTACGGCTACACTAGAAGGACAGTATTTGGTATCTGCGCT
CTGCTGAAGCCAGTTACCTTCGGAAAAAGAGTTGGTAGCTCTTGATCCGGCAAACAAACCACCGCTGGTA
GCGGTGGTTTTTTTGTTTGCAAGCAGCAGATTACGCGCAGAAAAAAAGGATCTCAAGAAGATCCTTTGAT
CTTTTCTACGGGGTCTGACGCTCAGTGGAACGAAAACTCACGTTAAGGGATTTTGGTCATGCATTCTAGG
TACTAAAACAATTCATCCAGTAAAATATAATATTTTATTTTCTCCCAATCAGGCTTGATCCCCAGTAAGT
CAAAAAATAGCTCGACATACTGTTCTTCCCCGATATCCTCCCTGATCGACCGGACGCAGAAGGCAATGTC
ATACCACTTGTCCGCCCTGCCGCTTCTCCCAAGATCAATAAAGCCACTTACTTTGCCATCTTTCACAAAG
ATGTTGCTGTCTCCCAGGTCGCCGTGGGAAAAGACAAGTTCCTCTTCGGGCTTTTCCGTCTTTAAAAAAT
CATACAGCTCGCGCGGATCTTTAAATGGAGTGTCTTCTTCCCAGTTTTCGCAATCCACATCGGCCAGATC
GTTATTCAGTAAGTAATCCAATTCGGCTAAGCGGCTGTCTAAGCTATTCGTATAGGGACAATCCGATATG
TCGATGGAGTGAAAGAGCCTGATGCACTCCGCATACAGCTCGATAATCTTTTCAGGGCTTTGTTCATCTT
CATACTCTTCCGAGCAAAGGACGCCATCGGCCTCACTCATGAGCAGATTGCTCCAGCCATCATGCCGTTC
AAAGTGCAGGACCTTTGGAACAGGCAGCTTTCCTTCCAGCCATAGCATCATGTCCTTTTCCCGTTCCACA
TCATAGGTGGTCCCTTTATACCGGCTGTCCGTCATTTTTAAATATAGGTTTTCATTTTCTCCCACCAGCT
TATATACCTTAGCAGGAGACATTCCTTCCGTATCTTTTACGCAGCGGTATTTTTCGATCAGTTTTTTCAA
TTCCGGTGATATTCTCATTTTAGCCATTTATTATTTCCTTCCTCTTTTCTACAGTATTTAAAGATACCCC
AAGAAGCTAATTATAACAAGACGAACTCCAATTCACTGTTCCTTGCATTCTAAAACCTTAAATACCAGAA
AACAGCTTTTTCAAAGTTGTTTTCAAAGTTGGCGTATAACATAGTATCGACGGAGCCGATTTTGAAACCG
CGGTGATCACAGGCAGCAACGCTCTGTCATCGTTACAATCAACATGCTACCCTCCGCGAGATCATCCGTG
TTTCAAACCCGGCAGCTTAGTTGCCGTTCTTCCGAATAGCATCGGTAACATGAGCAAAGTCTGCCGCCTT
ACAACGGCTCTCCCGCTGACGCCGTCCCGGACTGATGGGCTGCCTGTATCGAGTGGTGATTTTGTGCCGA
GCTGCCGGTCGGGGAGCTGTTGGCTGGCTGGTGGCAGGATATATTGTGGTGTAAACAAATTGACGCTTAG
ACAACTTAATAACACATTGCGGACGTTTTTAATGTACTGAATTAACGCCGAATTAATTCGGGGGATCTGG
ATTTTAGTACTGGATTTTGGTTTTAGGAATTAGAAATTTTATTGATAGAAGTATTTTACAAATACAAATA
CATACTAAGGGTTTCTTATATGCTCAACACATGAGCGAAACCCTATAGGAACCCTAATTCCCTTATCTGG
GAACTACTCACACATTATTATGGAGAAACTCGAGCTTGTCGATCGACAGATCCCGGTCGGCATCTACTCT
ATTTCTTTGCCCTCGGACGAGTGCTGGGGCGTCGGTTTCCACTATCGGCGAGTACTTCTACACAGCCATC
GGTCCAGACGGCCGCGCTTCTGCGGGCGATTTGTGTACGCCCGACAGTCCCGGCTCCGGATCGGACGATT
GCGTCGCATCGACCCTGCGCCCAAGCTGCATCATCGAAATTGCCGTCAACCAAGCTCTGATAGAGTTGGT
CAAGACCAATGCGGAGCATATACGCCCGGAGTCGTGGCGATCCTGCAAGCTCCGGATGCCTCCGCTCGAA
GTAGCGCGTCTGCTGCTCCATACAAGCCAACCACGGCCTCCAGAAGAAGATGTTGGCGACCTCGTATTGG
GAATCCCCGAACATCGCCTCGCTCCAGTCAATGACCGCTGTTATGCGGCCATTGTCCGTCAGGACATTGT
TGGAGCCGAAATCCGCGTGCACGAGGTGCCGGACTTCGGGGCAGTCCTCGGCCCAAAGCATCAGCTCATC
GAGAGCCTGCGCGACGGACGCACTGACGGTGTCGTCCATCACAGTTTGCCAGTGATACACATGGGGATCA
GCAATCGCGCATATGAAATCACGCCATGTAGTGTATTGACCGATTCCTTGCGGTCCGAATGGGCCGAACC
CGCTCGTCTGGCTAAGATCGGCCGCAGCGATCGCATCCATAGCCTCCGCGACCGGTTGTAGAACAGCGGG
CAGTTCGGTTTCAGGCAGGTCTTGCAACGTGACACCCTGTGAACGGCGGGAGATGCAATAGGTCAGGCTC
TCGCTAAACTCCCCAATGTCAAGCACTTCCGGAATCGGGAGCGCGGCCGATGCAAAGTGCCGATAAACAT
AACGATCTTTGTAGAAACCATCGGCGCAGCTATTTACCCGCAGGACATATCCACGCCCTCCTACATCGAA
GCTGAAAGCACGAGATTCTTCGCCCTCCGAGAGCTGCATCAGGTCGGAGACGCTGTCGAACTTTTCGATC
AGAAACTTCTCGACAGACGTCGCGGTGAGTTCAGGCTTTTTCATATCTCATTGCCCCCCGGATCTGCGAA
AGCTCGAGAGAGATAGATTTGTAGAGAGAGACTGGTGATTTCAGCGTGTCCTCTCCAAATGAAATGAACT
TCCTTATATAGAGGAAGGGTCTTGCGAAGGATAGTGGGATTGTGCGTCATCCCTTACGTCAGTGGAGATA
TCACATCAATCCACTTGCTTTGAAGACGTGGTTGGAACGTCTTCTTTTTCCACGATGCTCCTCGTGGGTG
GGGGTCCATCTTTGGGACCACTGTCGGCAGAGGCATCTTGAACGATAGCCTTTCCTTTATCGCAATGATG
GCATTTGTAGGTGCCACCTTCCTTTTCTACTGTCCTTTTGATGAAGTGACAGATAGCTGGGCAATGGAAT
CCGAGGAGGTTTCCCGATATTACCCTTTGTTGAAAAGTCTCAATAGCCCTTTGGTCTTCTGAGACTGTAT
CTTTGATATTCTTGGAGTAGACGAGAGTGTCGTGCTCCACCATGTTCACATCAATCCACTTGCTTTGAAG
ACGTGGTTGGAACGTCTTCTTTTTCCACGATGCTCCTCGTGGGTGGGGGTCCATCTTTGGGACCACTGTC
GGCAGAGGCATCTTGAACGATAGCCTTTCCTTTATCGCAATGATGGCATTTGTAGGTGCCACCTTCCTTT
TCTACTGTCCTTTTGATGAAGTGACAGATAGCTGGGCAATGGAATCCGAGGAGGTTTCCCGATATTACCC
TTTGTTGAAAAGTCTCAATAGCCCTTTGGTCTTCTGAGACTGTATCTTTGATATTCTTGGAGTAGACGAG
AGTGTCGTGCTCCACCATGTTGGGCCCGGCGCGCCGAATTCCCGGGGATCCGTCGAGGATCAGGATATTC
TTGTTTAAGATGTTGAACTCTATGGAGGTTTGTATGAACTGATGATCTAGGACCGGATAAGTTCCCTTCT
TCATAGCGAACTTATTCAAAGAATGTTTTGTGTATCATTCTTGTTACATTGTTATTAATGAAAAAATATT
ATTGGTCATTGGACTGAACACGAGTGTTAAATATGGACCAGGCCCCAAATAAGATCCATTGATATATGAA
TTAAATAACAAGAATAAATCGAGTCACCAAACCACTTGCCTTTTTTAACGAGACTTGTTCACCAACTTGA
TACAAAAGTCATTATCCTATGCAAATCAATAATCATACAAAAATATCCAATAACACTAAAAAATTAAAAG
AAATGGATAATTTCACAATATGTTATACGATAAAGAAGTTACTTTTCCAAGAAATTCACTGATTTTATAA
GCCCACTTGCATTAGATAAATGGCAAAAAAAAACAAAAAGGAAAAGAAATAAAGCACGAAGAATTCTAGA
AAATACGAAATACGCTTCAATGCAGTGGGACCCACGGTTCAATTATTGCCAATTTTCAGCTCCACCGTAT
ATTTAAAAAATAAAACGATAATGCTAAAAAAATATAAATCGTAACGATCGTTAAATCTCAACGGCTGGAT
CTTATGACGACCGTTAGAAATTGTGGTTGTCGACGAGTCAGTAATAAACGGCGTCAAAGTGGTTGCAGCC
GGCACACACGAGTCGTGTTTATCAACTCAAAGCACAAATACTTTTCCTCAACCTAAAAATAAGGCAATTA
GCCAAAAACAACTTTGCGTGTAAACAACGCTCAATACACGTGTCATTTTATTATTAGCTATTGCTTCACC
GCCTTAGCTTTCTCGTGACCTAGTCGTCCTCGTCTTTTCTTCTTCTTCTTCTATAAAACAATACCCAAAG
AGCTCTTCTTCTTCACAATTCAGATTTCAATTTCTCAAAATCTTAAAAACTTTCTCTCAATTCTCTCTAC
CGTGATCAAGGTAAATTTCTGTGTTCCTTATTCTCTCAAAATCTTCGATTTTGTTTTCGTTCGATCCCAA
TTTCGTATATGTTCTTTGGTTTAGATTCTGTTAATCTTAGATCGAAGACGATTTTCTGGGTTTGATCGTT
AGATATCATCTTAATTCTCGATTAGGGTTTCATAAATATCATCCGATTTGTTCAAATAATTTGAGTTTTG
TCGAATAATTACTCTTCGATTTGTGATTTCTATCTAGATCTGGTGTTAGTTTCTAGTTTGTGCGATCGAA
TTTGTCGATTAATCTGAGTTTTTCTGATTAACAGATGAAGCTTATGGGTACCGTGAGCAAGGGCGAGGAG
GATAACATGGCCATCATCAAGGAGTTCATGCGCTTCAAGGTGCACATGGAGGGCTCCGTGAACGGCCACG
AGTTCGAGATCGAGGGCGAGGGCGAGGGCCGCCCCTACGAGGGCACCCAGACCGCCAAGCTGAAGGTGAC
CAAGGGTGGCCCCCTGCCCTTCGCCTGGGACATCCTGTCCCCTCAGTTCATGTACGGCTCCAAGGCCTAC
GTGAAGCACCCCGCCGACATCCCCGACTACTTGAAGCTGTCCTTCCCCGAGGGCTTCAAGTGGGAGCGCG
TGATGAACTTCGAGGACGGCGGCGTGGTGACCGTGACCCAGGACTCCTCCCTGCAGGACGGCGAGTTCAT
CTACAAGGTGAAGCTGCGCGGCACCAACTTCCCCTCCGACGGCCCCGTAATGCAGAAGAAGACCATGGGC
TGGGAGGCCTCCTCCGAGCGGATGTACCCCGAGGACGGCGCCCTGAAGGGCGAGATCAAGCAGAGGCTGA
AGCTGAAGGACGGCGGCCACTACGACGCTGAGGTCAAGACCACCTACAAGGCCAAGAAGCCCGTGCAGCT
GCCCGGCGCCTACAACGTCAACATCAAGTTGGACATCACCTCCCACAACGAGGACTACACCATCGTGGAA
CAGTACGAACGCGCCGAGGGCCGCCACTCCACCGGCGGCATGGACGAGCTGTACAAGGCATGCATGGAGC
AAAAGCTCATTTCTGAAGAGGACTTGAATTCCTGCAGCCCGGGGGATCCACTAGTTCTAGAGCTCGGCGA
CGGCGGCAGCGGCGGCGGCAGCCGGGACCACATGGTGCTGCACGAGTACGTGAACGCCGCCGGCATCACA
TCGAAGCTGTGAGTTAACATCTAAACG
